Addgene plasmid #75241: Ikaros-CRISPR #2 (PX458-EF1a-pSpCas9(BB)-2A-GFP)
Purpose: CRISPR/Cas9 plasmid against human Ikaros
Depositing lab: Ria Baumgrass. Depositing organization: Deutsches Rheuma-Forschungszentrum Berlin (DRFZ). Publication: Identification of Novel Nuclear Factor of Activated T Cells (NFAT)-Associated Proteins in T cells. Gabriel CH, Gross F, Karl M, Stephanowitz H, Hennig AF, Weber M, Gryzik S, Bachmann I, Hecklau K, Wienands J, Schuchhardt J, Herzel H, Radbruch A, Krause E, Baumgrass R. J Biol Chem. 2016 Sep 16. pii: jbc.M116.739326. 10.1074/jbc.M116.739326 PubMed 27637333.
Backbone
  Vector backbone: PX458-pSpCas9(BB)2A-GFP
  Backbone manufacturer: Feng Zhang (Plasmid #48138)
  Backbone size w/o insert (bp): 9703
  Total vector size (bp): 9703
  Modifications to backbone: CBH promoter exchanged for hEF1a promoter
  Vector type: CRISPR
  Selectable markers: GFP
Growth in bacteria
  Bacterial resistance: Ampicillin, 100 μg/mL
  Growth temperature: 37°C
  Growth strain: NEB Stable
  Copy number: Unknown
Gene/Insert
  Gene/Insert name: sgRNA against human Ikaros (alt name: IKZF1)
  gRNA/shRNA sequence: (gg)TGAGCCCATGCCGATCCCCG
  Species: H. sapiens (human)
  GenBank ID: 10320 (Gene-ID)
  Entrez Gene: IKZF1 (a.k.a. CVID13, Hs.54452, IK1, IKAROS, LYF1, LyF-1, PPP1R92, PRO0758, ZNFN1A1)
Terms and licenses: Academic/Nonprofit Terms; Industry Terms: Not Available to Industry
Depositor comments: gRNA contains at least 3 missmatches against human DNA (http://crispr.mit.edu) 2 additional nonmatching Guanidines added at 5' to enhance specificity (Kim, D. et al. Digenome-seq: genome-wide profiling of CRISPR-Cas9 off-target effects in human cells. Nat. Methods 12, 237–43, 1 p following 243 (2015).) targets all isoforms.
How to cite: Ikaros-CRISPR #2 (PX458-EF1a-pSpCas9(BB)-2A-GFP) was a gift from Ria Baumgrass (Addgene plasmid # 75241 ; http://n2t.net/addgene:75241 ; RRID:Addgene_75241)
