[The description below was written by a language model from this plasmid's Addgene catalogue record and pLannotate feature annotations shown in this document.]
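Description:
Ikaros-CRISPR #2 is an all-in-one CRISPR/Cas9 plasmid for transient expression in mammalian cells, built to disrupt the human IKZF1 (Ikaros) gene. It derives from the PX458 pSpCas9(BB)-2A-GFP backbone, with one stated modification: the original CBh promoter driving Cas9 has been replaced by the human EF-1α promoter. The plasmid is 9,703 bp in total. It is propagated in E. coli through a high-copy ColE1/pUC-type origin with ampicillin selection (AmpR under its own bla promoter). An M13/f1-type phage origin and a single AAV2 ITR annotation are also present as backbone remnants. One ITR alone does not make this a packaging-competent AAV vector.

Two expression units sit in tandem. A human U6 RNA polymerase III promoter transcribes the single guide RNA, made up of the Ikaros-specific spacer fused to the Streptococcus pyogenes gRNA scaffold. Downstream, the EF-1α promoter drives S. pyogenes Cas9, which the annotation tool splits into N- and C-terminal portions although they are contiguous. Cas9 carries a nucleoplasmin nuclear localization signal and is followed, according to the construct name, by a 2A peptide and then EGFP, with a bGH polyadenylation signal ending the transcript. The 2A linkage produces Cas9 and EGFP from one transcript as separate proteins, so green fluorescence marks transfected cells. GFP is the only mammalian marker and allows enrichment by sorting.

According to the depositor, the guide targets all Ikaros isoforms and has at least three mismatches to any other human site. Two extra non-matching guanines were added at its 5' end to improve specificity. The associated work concerns NFAT-associated proteins in T cells, which suggests use for Ikaros knockout in that setting.
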