Features (pLannotate 1.2.2; 17 found; start..end, strand, type, name):
      1..241     +  promoter       U6 promoter: RNA polymerase III promoter for human U6 snRNA
    272..347     +  misc_RNA       gRNA scaffold: guide RNA scaffold for the Streptococcus pyogenes CRISPR/Cas9 system
    354..397     +  misc_RNA       gRNA scaffold (fragment): guide RNA scaffold for the Streptococcus pyogenes CRISPR/Cas9 system
    460..1638    +  promoter       EF-1α promoter: strong constitutive promoter for human elongation factor EF-1α
   1785..3386    +  CDS            Cas9(N): N-terminal portion of Streptococcus pyogenes Cas9 (Zetsche et al., 2015)
   3387..5885    +  CDS            Cas9(C): C-terminal portion of Streptococcus pyogenes Cas9 (Zetsche et al., 2015)
   5886..5933    +  CDS            nucleoplasmin NLS: bipartite nuclear localization signal from nucleoplasmin
   6003..6716    +  CDS            EGFP: EGFP is a basic (constitutively fluorescent) green fluorescent protein published in 1996, derived from Aequorea victoria. It is reported to be a rapidly-maturing weak dimer with moderate acid sensitivity.
   6750..6861    +  polyA_signal   bGH poly(A) signal: bovine growth hormone polyadenylation signal
   6966..7106    +  repeat_region  AAV2 ITR: inverted terminal repeat of adeno-associated virus serotype 2 inverted
   7111..7162    -  misc_feature   bom (fragment): basis of mobility region from pBR322
   7181..7561    +  rep_origin     M13 ori (sequence partly withheld): M13 bacteriophage origin of replication; arrow indicates direction of (+) strand synthesis
   7637..7686    -  misc_feature   bom (fragment): basis of mobility region from pBR322
   7788..7823    -  CDS            rop (fragment): Rop protein, which maintains plasmids at low copy number; rop
   7918..8022    +  promoter       AmpR promoter: bla
   8023..8883    +  CDS            AmpR: β-lactamase; bla; confers resistance to ampicillin, carbenicillin, and related antibiotics
   9054..9642    +  rep_origin     ori: high-copy-number ColE1/pMB1/pBR322/pUC origin of replication
>Addgene plasmid #75241 | Ikaros-CRISPR #2 (PX458-EF1a-pSpCas9(BB)-2A-GFP) | depositor full sequence | sequence record 142283 | Ikaros-CRISPR #2 (PX458-EF1a-pSpCas9(BB)-2A-GFP) sequence 9703 bps
GAGGGCCTATTTCCCATGATTCCTTCATATTTGCATATACGATACAAGGCTGTTAGAGAGATAATTGGAA
TTAATTTGACTGTAAACACAAAGATATTAGTACAAAATACGTGACGTAGAAAGTAATAATTTCTTGGGTA
GTTTGCAGTTTTAAAATTATGTTTTAAAATGGACTATCATATGCTTACCGTAACTTGAAAGTATTTCGAT
TTCTTGGCTTTATATATCTTGTGGAAAGGACGAAACACCGGTGAGCCCATGCCGATCCCCGGTTTTAGAG
CTAGAAATAGCAAGTTAAAATAAGGCTAGTCCGTTATCAACTTGAAAAAGTGGCACCGAGTCGGTGCTTT
TTTGTTTTAGAGCTAGAAATAGCAAGTTAAAATAAGGCTAGTCCGTTTTTAGCGCGTGCGCCAATTCTGC
AGACAAATGGCTCTAGTGGTCTTGAAAGGAGTGGGAATTGGCTCCGGTGCCCGTCAGTGGGCAGAGCGCA
CATCGCCCACAGTCCCCGAGAAGTTGGGGGGAGGGGTCGGCAATTGAACCGGTGCCTAGAGAAGGTGGCG
CGGGGTAAACTGGGAAAGTGATGTCGTGTACTGGCTCCGCCTTTTTCCCGAGGGTGGGGGAGAACCGTAT
ATAAGTGCAGTAGTCGCCGTGAACGTTCTTTTTCGCAACGGGTTTGCCGCCAGAACACAGGTAAGTGCCG
TGTGTGGTTCCCGCGGGCCTGGCCTCTTTACGGGTTATGGCCCTTGCGTGCCTTGAATTACTTCCACCTG
GCTGCAGTACGTGATTCTTGATCCCGAGCTTCGGGTTGGAAGTGGGTGGGAGAGTTCGAGGCCTTGCGCT
TAAGGAGCCCCTTCGCCTCGTGCTTGAGTTGAGGCCTGGCCTGGGCGCTGGGGCCGCCGCGTGCGAATCT
GGTGGCACCTTCGCGCCTGTCTCGCTGCTTTCGATAAGTCTCTAGCCATTTAAAATTTTTGATGACCTGC
TGCGACGCTTTTTTTCTGGCAAGATAGTCTTGTAAATGCGGGCCAAGATCTGCACACTGGTATTTCGGTT
TTTGGGGCCGCGGGCGGCGACGGGGCCCGTGCGTCCCAGCGCACATGTTCGGCGAGGCGGGGCCTGCGAG
CGCGGCCACCGAGAATCGGACGGGGGTAGTCTCAAGCTGGCCGGCCTGCTCTGGTGCCTGGCCTCGCGCC
GCCGTGTATCGCCCCGCCCTGGGCGGCAAGGCTGGCCCGGTCGGCACCAGTTGCGTGAGCGGAAAGATGG
CCGCTTCCCGGCCCTGCTGCAGGGAGCTCAAAATGGAGGACGCGGCGCTCGGGAGAGCGGGCGGGTGAGT
CACCCACACAAAGGAAAAGGGCCTTTCCGTCCTCAGCCGTCGCTTCATGTGACTCCACGGAGTACCGGGC
GCCGTCCAGGCACCTCGATTAGTTCTCGAGCTTTTGGAGTACGTCGTCTTTAGGTTGGGGGGAGGGGTTT
TATGCGATGGAGTTTCCCCACACTGAGTGGGTGGAGACTGAAGTTAGGCCAGCTTGGCACTTGATGTAAT
TCTCCTTGGAATTTGCCCTTTTTGAGTTTGGATCTTGGTTCATTCTCAAGCCTCAGACAGTGGTTCAAAG
TTTTTTTCTTCCATTTCAGGTGTCGTGAGGAATTTCGACATTTCCGGTGCCACCATGGACTATAAGGACC
ACGACGGAGACTACAAGGATCATGATATTGATTACAAAGACGATGACGATAAGATGGCCCCAAAGAAGAA
GCGGAAGGTCGGTATCCACGGAGTCCCAGCAGCCGACAAGAAGTACAGCATCGGCCTGGACATCGGCACC
AACTCTGTGGGCTGGGCCGTGATCACCGACGAGTACAAGGTGCCCAGCAAGAAATTCAAGGTGCTGGGCA
ACACCGACCGGCACAGCATCAAGAAGAACCTGATCGGAGCCCTGCTGTTCGACAGCGGCGAAACAGCCGA
GGCCACCCGGCTGAAGAGAACCGCCAGAAGAAGATACACCAGACGGAAGAACCGGATCTGCTATCTGCAA
GAGATCTTCAGCAACGAGATGGCCAAGGTGGACGACAGCTTCTTCCACAGACTGGAAGAGTCCTTCCTGG
TGGAAGAGGATAAGAAGCACGAGCGGCACCCCATCTTCGGCAACATCGTGGACGAGGTGGCCTACCACGA
GAAGTACCCCACCATCTACCACCTGAGAAAGAAACTGGTGGACAGCACCGACAAGGCCGACCTGCGGCTG
ATCTATCTGGCCCTGGCCCACATGATCAAGTTCCGGGGCCACTTCCTGATCGAGGGCGACCTGAACCCCG
ACAACAGCGACGTGGACAAGCTGTTCATCCAGCTGGTGCAGACCTACAACCAGCTGTTCGAGGAAAACCC
CATCAACGCCAGCGGCGTGGACGCCAAGGCCATCCTGTCTGCCAGACTGAGCAAGAGCAGACGGCTGGAA
AATCTGATCGCCCAGCTGCCCGGCGAGAAGAAGAATGGCCTGTTCGGAAACCTGATTGCCCTGAGCCTGG
GCCTGACCCCCAACTTCAAGAGCAACTTCGACCTGGCCGAGGATGCCAAACTGCAGCTGAGCAAGGACAC
CTACGACGACGACCTGGACAACCTGCTGGCCCAGATCGGCGACCAGTACGCCGACCTGTTTCTGGCCGCC
AAGAACCTGTCCGACGCCATCCTGCTGAGCGACATCCTGAGAGTGAACACCGAGATCACCAAGGCCCCCC
TGAGCGCCTCTATGATCAAGAGATACGACGAGCACCACCAGGACCTGACCCTGCTGAAAGCTCTCGTGCG
GCAGCAGCTGCCTGAGAAGTACAAAGAGATTTTCTTCGACCAGAGCAAGAACGGCTACGCCGGCTACATT
GACGGCGGAGCCAGCCAGGAAGAGTTCTACAAGTTCATCAAGCCCATCCTGGAAAAGATGGACGGCACCG
AGGAACTGCTCGTGAAGCTGAACAGAGAGGACCTGCTGCGGAAGCAGCGGACCTTCGACAACGGCAGCAT
CCCCCACCAGATCCACCTGGGAGAGCTGCACGCCATTCTGCGGCGGCAGGAAGATTTTTACCCATTCCTG
AAGGACAACCGGGAAAAGATCGAGAAGATCCTGACCTTCCGCATCCCCTACTACGTGGGCCCTCTGGCCA
GGGGAAACAGCAGATTCGCCTGGATGACCAGAAAGAGCGAGGAAACCATCACCCCCTGGAACTTCGAGGA
AGTGGTGGACAAGGGCGCTTCCGCCCAGAGCTTCATCGAGCGGATGACCAACTTCGATAAGAACCTGCCC
AACGAGAAGGTGCTGCCCAAGCACAGCCTGCTGTACGAGTACTTCACCGTGTATAACGAGCTGACCAAAG
TGAAATACGTGACCGAGGGAATGAGAAAGCCCGCCTTCCTGAGCGGCGAGCAGAAAAAGGCCATCGTGGA
CCTGCTGTTCAAGACCAACCGGAAAGTGACCGTGAAGCAGCTGAAAGAGGACTACTTCAAGAAAATCGAG
TGCTTCGACTCCGTGGAAATCTCCGGCGTGGAAGATCGGTTCAACGCCTCCCTGGGCACATACCACGATC
TGCTGAAAATTATCAAGGACAAGGACTTCCTGGACAATGAGGAAAACGAGGACATTCTGGAAGATATCGT
GCTGACCCTGACACTGTTTGAGGACAGAGAGATGATCGAGGAACGGCTGAAAACCTATGCCCACCTGTTC
GACGACAAAGTGATGAAGCAGCTGAAGCGGCGGAGATACACCGGCTGGGGCAGGCTGAGCCGGAAGCTGA
TCAACGGCATCCGGGACAAGCAGTCCGGCAAGACAATCCTGGATTTCCTGAAGTCCGACGGCTTCGCCAA
CAGAAACTTCATGCAGCTGATCCACGACGACAGCCTGACCTTTAAAGAGGACATCCAGAAAGCCCAGGTG
TCCGGCCAGGGCGATAGCCTGCACGAGCACATTGCCAATCTGGCCGGCAGCCCCGCCATTAAGAAGGGCA
TCCTGCAGACAGTGAAGGTGGTGGACGAGCTCGTGAAAGTGATGGGCCGGCACAAGCCCGAGAACATCGT
GATCGAAATGGCCAGAGAGAACCAGACCACCCAGAAGGGACAGAAGAACAGCCGCGAGAGAATGAAGCGG
ATCGAAGAGGGCATCAAAGAGCTGGGCAGCCAGATCCTGAAAGAACACCCCGTGGAAAACACCCAGCTGC
AGAACGAGAAGCTGTACCTGTACTACCTGCAGAATGGGCGGGATATGTACGTGGACCAGGAACTGGACAT
CAACCGGCTGTCCGACTACGATGTGGACCATATCGTGCCTCAGAGCTTTCTGAAGGACGACTCCATCGAC
AACAAGGTGCTGACCAGAAGCGACAAGAACCGGGGCAAGAGCGACAACGTGCCCTCCGAAGAGGTCGTGA
AGAAGATGAAGAACTACTGGCGGCAGCTGCTGAACGCCAAGCTGATTACCCAGAGAAAGTTCGACAATCT
GACCAAGGCCGAGAGAGGCGGCCTGAGCGAACTGGATAAGGCCGGCTTCATCAAGAGACAGCTGGTGGAA
ACCCGGCAGATCACAAAGCACGTGGCACAGATCCTGGACTCCCGGATGAACACTAAGTACGACGAGAATG
ACAAGCTGATCCGGGAAGTGAAAGTGATCACCCTGAAGTCCAAGCTGGTGTCCGATTTCCGGAAGGATTT
CCAGTTTTACAAAGTGCGCGAGATCAACAACTACCACCACGCCCACGACGCCTACCTGAACGCCGTCGTG
GGAACCGCCCTGATCAAAAAGTACCCTAAGCTGGAAAGCGAGTTCGTGTACGGCGACTACAAGGTGTACG
ACGTGCGGAAGATGATCGCCAAGAGCGAGCAGGAAATCGGCAAGGCTACCGCCAAGTACTTCTTCTACAG
CAACATCATGAACTTTTTCAAGACCGAGATTACCCTGGCCAACGGCGAGATCCGGAAGCGGCCTCTGATC
GAGACAAACGGCGAAACCGGGGAGATCGTGTGGGATAAGGGCCGGGATTTTGCCACCGTGCGGAAAGTGC
TGAGCATGCCCCAAGTGAATATCGTGAAAAAGACCGAGGTGCAGACAGGCGGCTTCAGCAAAGAGTCTAT
CCTGCCCAAGAGGAACAGCGATAAGCTGATCGCCAGAAAGAAGGACTGGGACCCTAAGAAGTACGGCGGC
TTCGACAGCCCCACCGTGGCCTATTCTGTGCTGGTGGTGGCCAAAGTGGAAAAGGGCAAGTCCAAGAAAC
TGAAGAGTGTGAAAGAGCTGCTGGGGATCACCATCATGGAAAGAAGCAGCTTCGAGAAGAATCCCATCGA
CTTTCTGGAAGCCAAGGGCTACAAAGAAGTGAAAAAGGACCTGATCATCAAGCTGCCTAAGTACTCCCTG
TTCGAGCTGGAAAACGGCCGGAAGAGAATGCTGGCCTCTGCCGGCGAACTGCAGAAGGGAAACGAACTGG
CCCTGCCCTCCAAATATGTGAACTTCCTGTACCTGGCCAGCCACTATGAGAAGCTGAAGGGCTCCCCCGA
GGATAATGAGCAGAAACAGCTGTTTGTGGAACAGCACAAGCACTACCTGGACGAGATCATCGAGCAGATC
AGCGAGTTCTCCAAGAGAGTGATCCTGGCCGACGCTAATCTGGACAAAGTGCTGTCCGCCTACAACAAGC
ACCGGGATAAGCCCATCAGAGAGCAGGCCGAGAATATCATCCACCTGTTTACCCTGACCAATCTGGGAGC
CCCTGCCGCCTTCAAGTACTTTGACACCACCATCGACCGGAAGAGGTACACCAGCACCAAAGAGGTGCTG
GACGCCACCCTGATCCACCAGAGCATCACCGGCCTGTACGAGACACGGATCGACCTGTCTCAGCTGGGAG
GCGACAAAAGGCCGGCGGCCACGAAAAAGGCCGGCCAGGCAAAAAAGAAAAAGGAATTCGGCAGTGGAGA
GGGCAGAGGAAGTCTGCTAACATGCGGTGACGTCGAGGAGAATCCTGGCCCAGTGAGCAAGGGCGAGGAG
CTGTTCACCGGGGTGGTGCCCATCCTGGTCGAGCTGGACGGCGACGTAAACGGCCACAAGTTCAGCGTGT
CCGGCGAGGGCGAGGGCGATGCCACCTACGGCAAGCTGACCCTGAAGTTCATCTGCACCACCGGCAAGCT
GCCCGTGCCCTGGCCCACCCTCGTGACCACCCTGACCTACGGCGTGCAGTGCTTCAGCCGCTACCCCGAC
CACATGAAGCAGCACGACTTCTTCAAGTCCGCCATGCCCGAAGGCTACGTCCAGGAGCGCACCATCTTCT
TCAAGGACGACGGCAACTACAAGACCCGCGCCGAGGTGAAGTTCGAGGGCGACACCCTGGTGAACCGCAT
CGAGCTGAAGGGCATCGACTTCAAGGAGGACGGCAACATCCTGGGGCACAAGCTGGAGTACAACTACAAC
AGCCACAACGTCTATATCATGGCCGACAAGCAGAAGAACGGCATCAAGGTGAACTTCAAGATCCGCCACA
ACATCGAGGACGGCAGCGTGCAGCTCGCCGACCACTACCAGCAGAACACCCCCATCGGCGACGGCCCCGT
GCTGCTGCCCGACAACCACTACCTGAGCACCCAGTCCGCCCTGAGCAAAGACCCCAACGAGAAGCGCGAT
CACATGGTCCTGCTGGAGTTCGTGACCGCCGCCGGGATCACTCTCGGCATGGACGAGCTGTACAAGGAAT
TCTAACTAGAGCTCGCTGATCAGCCTCGACTGTGCCTTCTAGTTGCCAGCCATCTGTTGTTTGCCCCTCC
CCCGTGCCTTCCTTGACCCTGGAAGGTGCCACTCCCACTGTCCTTTCCTAATAAAATGAGGAAATTGCAT
CGCATTGTCTGAGTAGGTGTCATTCTATTCTGGGGGGTGGGGTGGGGCAGGACAGCAAGGGGGAGGATTG
GGAAGAGAATAGCAGGCATGCTGGGGAGCGGCCGCAGGAACCCCTAGTGATGGAGTTGGCCACTCCCTCT
CTGCGCGCTCGCTCGCTCACTGAGGCCGGGCGACCAAAGGTCGCCCGACGCCCGGGCTTTGCCCGGGCGG
CCTCAGTGAGCGAGCGAGCGCGCAGCTGCCTGCAGGGGCGCCTGATGCGGTATTTTCTCCTTACGCATCT
GTGCGGTATTTCACACCGCATA
[142 nt withheld, positions 7163-7304]
C
[141 nt withheld, positions 7306-7446]
CCTTTGACGTTGGAGTCCACGTTCTTT
[37 nt withheld, positions 7474-7510]
ACCCTATCTCGGGCTATTCTTTTGATTTATAAGGGATTTTGCCGATTTCGGCCTATTGGTTAAAAAATGA
GCTGATTTAACAAAAATTTAACGCGAATTTTAACAAAATATTAACGTTTACAATTTTATGGTGCACTCTC
AGTACAATCTGCTCTGATGCCGCATAGTTAAGCCAGCCCCGACACCCGCCAACACCCGCTGACGCGCCCT
GACGGGCTTGTCTGCTCCCGGCATCCGCTTACAGACAAGCTGTGACCGTCTCCGGGAGCTGCATGTGTCA
GAGGTTTTCACCGTCATCACCGAAACGCGCGAGACGAAAGGGCCTCGTGATACGCCTATTTTTATAGGTT
AATGTCATGATAATAATGGTTTCTTAGACGTCAGGTGGCACTTTTCGGGGAAATGTGCGCGGAACCCCTA
TTTGTTTATTTTTCTAAATACATTCAAATATGTATCCGCTCATGAGACAATAACCCTGATAAATGCTTCA
ATAATATTGAAAAAGGAAGAGTATGAGTATTCAACATTTCCGTGTCGCCCTTATTCCCTTTTTTGCGGCA
TTTTGCCTTCCTGTTTTTGCTCACCCAGAAACGCTGGTGAAAGTAAAAGATGCTGAAGATCAGTTGGGTG
CACGAGTGGGTTACATCGAACTGGATCTCAACAGCGGTAAGATCCTTGAGAGTTTTCGCCCCGAAGAACG
TTTTCCAATGATGAGCACTTTTAAAGTTCTGCTATGTGGCGCGGTATTATCCCGTATTGACGCCGGGCAA
GAGCAACTCGGTCGCCGCATACACTATTCTCAGAATGACTTGGTTGAGTACTCACCAGTCACAGAAAAGC
ATCTTACGGATGGCATGACAGTAAGAGAATTATGCAGTGCTGCCATAACCATGAGTGATAACACTGCGGC
CAACTTACTTCTGACAACGATCGGAGGACCGAAGGAGCTAACCGCTTTTTTGCACAACATGGGGGATCAT
GTAACTCGCCTTGATCGTTGGGAACCGGAGCTGAATGAAGCCATACCAAACGACGAGCGTGACACCACGA
TGCCTGTAGCAATGGCAACAACGTTGCGCAAACTATTAACTGGCGAACTACTTACTCTAGCTTCCCGGCA
ACAATTAATAGACTGGATGGAGGCGGATAAAGTTGCAGGACCACTTCTGCGCTCGGCCCTTCCGGCTGGC
TGGTTTATTGCTGATAAATCTGGAGCCGGTGAGCGTGGAAGCCGCGGTATCATTGCAGCACTGGGGCCAG
ATGGTAAGCCCTCCCGTATCGTAGTTATCTACACGACGGGGAGTCAGGCAACTATGGATGAACGAAATAG
ACAGATCGCTGAGATAGGTGCCTCACTGATTAAGCATTGGTAACTGTCAGACCAAGTTTACTCATATATA
CTTTAGATTGATTTAAAACTTCATTTTTAATTTAAAAGGATCTAGGTGAAGATCCTTTTTGATAATCTCA
TGACCAAAATCCCTTAACGTGAGTTTTCGTTCCACTGAGCGTCAGACCCCGTAGAAAAGATCAAAGGATC
TTCTTGAGATCCTTTTTTTCTGCGCGTAATCTGCTGCTTGCAAACAAAAAAACCACCGCTACCAGCGGTG
GTTTGTTTGCCGGATCAAGAGCTACCAACTCTTTTTCCGAAGGTAACTGGCTTCAGCAGAGCGCAGATAC
CAAATACTGTCCTTCTAGTGTAGCCGTAGTTAGGCCACCACTTCAAGAACTCTGTAGCACCGCCTACATA
CCTCGCTCTGCTAATCCTGTTACCAGTGGCTGCTGCCAGTGGCGATAAGTCGTGTCTTACCGGGTTGGAC
TCAAGACGATAGTTACCGGATAAGGCGCAGCGGTCGGGCTGAACGGGGGGTTCGTGCACACAGCCCAGCT
TGGAGCGAACGACCTACACCGAACTGAGATACCTACAGCGTGAGCTATGAGAAAGCGCCACGCTTCCCGA
AGGGAGAAAGGCGGACAGGTATCCGGTAAGCGGCAGGGTCGGAACAGGAGAGCGCACGAGGGAGCTTCCA
GGGGGAAACGCCTGGTATCTTTATAGTCCTGTCGGGTTTCGCCACCTCTGACTTGAGCGTCGATTTTTGT
GATGCTCGTCAGGGGGGCGGAGCCTATGGAAAAACGCCAGCAACGCGGCCTTTTTACGGTTCCTGGCCTT
TTGCTGGCCTTTTGCTCACATGT
