>Addgene plasmid #75241 | Ikaros-CRISPR #2 (PX458-EF1a-pSpCas9(BB)-2A-GFP) | addgene partial sequence | sequence record 148250 | LKO1_5 5'-GACTATCATATGCTTACCGT-3'
AAGGACGAAACACCGGTGAGCCCATGCCGATCCCCGGTTTTAGAGCTAGAAATAGCAAGTTAAAATAAGG
CTAGTCCGTTATCAACTTGAAAAAGTGGCACCGAGTCGGTGCTTTTTTGTTTTAGAGCTAGAAATAGCAA
GTTAAAATAAGGCTAGTCCGTTTTTAGCGCGTGCGCCAATTCTGCAGACAAATGGCTCTAGTGGTCTTGA
AAGGAGTGGGAATTGGCTCCGGTGCCCGTCAGTGGGCAGAGCGCACATCGCCCACAGTCCCCGAGAAGTT
GGGGGGAGGGGTCGGCAATTGAACCGGTGCCTAGAGAAGGTGGCGCGGGGTAAACTGGGAAAGTGATGTC
GTGTACTGGCTCCGCCTTTTTCCCGAGGGTGGGGGAGAACCGTATATAAGTGCAGTAGTCGCCGTGAACG
TTCTTTTTCGCAACGGGTTTGCCGCCAGAACACAGGTAAGTGCCGTGTGTGGTTCCCGCGGGCCTGGCCT
CTTTACGGGTTATGGCCCTTGCGTGCCTTGAATTACTTCCACCTGGCTGCAGTACGTGATTCTTGATCCC
GAGCTTCGGGTTGGAAGTGGGTGGGAGAGTTCGAGGCCTTGCGCTTAAGGAGCCC
