>Addgene plasmid #75241 | Ikaros-CRISPR #2 (PX458-EF1a-pSpCas9(BB)-2A-GFP) | addgene partial sequence | sequence record 148251 | StrepPyoCas9-5UTR-F 5'-CGGTGCCACTTTTTCAAGTTG-3'
AACCGGGGATCGGCATGGGCTCACCGGTGTTTCGTCCTTTCCACAAGATATATAAAGCCAAGAAATCGAA
ATACTTTCAAGTTACGGTAAGCATATGATAGTCCATTTTAAAACATAATTTTAAAACTGCAAACTACCCA
AGAAATTATTACTTTCTACGTCACGTATTTTGTACTAATATCTTTGTGTTTACAGTCAAATTAATTCCAA
TTATCTCTCTAACAGCCTTGTATCGTATATGCAAATATGAAGGAATCATGGGAAATAGGCCCTCACATGT
GAGCAAAAGGCCAGCAAAAGGCCAGGAACCGTAAAAAGGCCGCGTTGCTGGCGTTTTTCCATAGGCTCCG
CCCCCCTGACGAGCATCACAAAAATCGACGCTCAAGTCAGAGGTGGCGAAACCCGACAGGACTATAAAGA
TACCAGGCGTTTCCCCCTGGAAGCTCCCTCGTGCGCTCTCCTGTTCCGACCCTGCCGCTTACCGGATACC
TGTCCGCCTTTCTCCCTTCGGGAAGCGTGGCGCTTTCTCATAGCTCACGCTGTAGGTATCTCAGTTCGGT
GTAGGTCGTTCGCTCCAAGCTGGGCTGTGTGCACGAACCCCCCGTTCAGCCCGACCGCTGCGCCTTATCC
GGTAACTATCGTCTTGAGTCCAACCCGGTAAGACACGACTTATCGCCACTGGCAGCAGCCACTGGTA
